>Addgene plasmid #243779 | mGreenLantern- S AND (A OR T)-SpyTag | addgene full sequence | sequence record 486150 | Addgene NGS Result
TGGCGAATGGG
[124 nt withheld, positions 12-135]
C
[91 nt withheld, positions 137-227]
A
[49 nt withheld, positions 229-277]
CCTTTGACGTTGGAGTCCACGTTCTTT
[37 nt withheld, positions 305-341]
ACCCTATCTCGGTCTATTCTTTTGATTTATAAGGGATTTTGCCGATTTCGGCCTATTGGTTAAAAAATGA
GCTGATTTAACAAAAATTTAACGCGAATTTTAACAAAATATTAACGTTTACAATTTCAGGTGGCACTTTT
CGGGGAAATGTGCGCGGAACCCCTATTTGTTTATTTTTCTAAATACATTCAAATATGTATCCGCTCATGA
ATTAATTCTTAGAAAAACTCATCGAGCATCAAATGAAACTGCAATTTATTCATATCAGGATTATCAATAC
CATATTTTTGAAAAAGCCGTTTCTGTAATGAAGGAGAAAACTCACCGAGGCAGTTCCATAGGATGGCAAG
ATCCTGGTATCGGTCTGCGATTCCGACTCGTCCAACATCAATACAACCTATTAATTTCCCCTCGTCAAAA
ATAAGGTTATCAAGTGAGAAATCACCATGAGTGACGACTGAATCCGGTGAGAATGGCAAAAGTTTATGCA
TTTCTTTCCAGACTTGTTCAACAGGCCAGCCATTACGCTCGTCATCAAAATCACTCGCATCAACCAAACC
GTTATTCATTCGTGATTGCGCCTGAGCGAGACGAAATACGCGATCGCTGTTAAAAGGACAATTACAAACA
GGAATCGAATGCAACCGGCGCAGGAACACTGCCAGCGCATCAACAATATTTTCACCTGAATCAGGATATT
CTTCTAATACCTGGAATGCTGTTTTCCCGGGGATCGCAGTGGTGAGTAACCATGCATCATCAGGAGTACG
GATAAAATGCTTGATGGTCGGAAGAGGCATAAATTCCGTCAGCCAGTTTAGTCTGACCATCTCATCTGTA
ACATCATTGGCAACGCTACCTTTGCCATGTTTCAGAAACAACTCTGGCGCATCGGGCTTCCCATACAATC
GATAGATTGTCGCACCTGATTGCCCGACATTATCGCGAGCCCATTTATACCCATATAAATCAGCATCCAT
GTTGGAATTTAATCGCGGCCTAGAGCAAGACGTTTCCCGTTGAATATGGCTCATAACACCCCTTGTATTA
CTGTTTATGTAAGCAGACAGTTTTATTGTTCATGACCAAAATCCCTTAACGTGAGTTTTCGTTCCACTGA
GCGTCAGACCCCGTAGAAAAGATCAAAGGATCTTCTTGAGATCCTTTTTTTCTGCGCGTAATCTGCTGCT
TGCAAACAAAAAAACCACCGCTACCAGCGGTGGTTTGTTTGCCGGATCAAGAGCTACCAACTCTTTTTCC
GAAGGTAACTGGCTTCAGCAGAGCGCAGATACCAAATACTGTCCTTCTAGTGTAGCCGTAGTTAGGCCAC
CACTTCAAGAACTCTGTAGCACCGCCTACATACCTCGCTCTGCTAATCCTGTTACCAGTGGCTGCTGCCA
GTGGCGATAAGTCGTGTCTTACCGGGTTGGACTCAAGACGATAGTTACCGGATAAGGCGCAGCGGTCGGG
CTGAACGGGGGGTTCGTGCACACAGCCCAGCTTGGAGCGAACGACCTACACCGAACTGAGATACCTACAG
CGTGAGCTATGAGAAAGCGCCACGCTTCCCGAAGGGAGAAAGGCGGACAGGTATCCGGTAAGCGGCAGGG
TCGGAACAGGAGAGCGCACGAGGGAGCTTCCAGGGGGAAACGCCTGGTATCTTTATAGTCCTGTCGGGTT
TCGCCACCTCTGACTTGAGCGTCGATTTTTGTGATGCTCGTCAGGGGGGCGGAGCCTATGGAAAAACGCC
AGCAACGCGGCCTTTTTACGGTTCCTGGCCTTTTGCTGGCCTTTTGCTCACATGTTCTTTCCTGCGTTAT
CCCCTGATTCTGTGGATAACCGTATTACCGCCTTTGAGTGAGCTGATACCGCTCGCCGCAGCCGAACGAC
CGAGCGCAGCGAGTCAGTGAGCGAGGAAGCGGAAGAGCGCCTGATGCGGTATTTTCTCCTTACGCATCTG
TGCGGTATTTCACACCGCATATATGGTGCACTCTCAGTACAATCTGCTCTGATGCCGCATAGTTAAGCCA
GTATACACTCCGCTATCGCTACGTGACTGGGTCATGGCTGCGCCCCGACACCCGCCAACACCCGCTGACG
CGCCCTGACGGGCTTGTCTGCTCCCGGCATCCGCTTACAGACAAGCTGTGACCGTCTCCGGGAGCTGCAT
GTGTCAGAGGTTTTCACCGTCATCACCGAAACGCGCGAGGCAGCTGCGGTAAAGCTCATCAGCGTGGTCG
TGAAGCGATTCACAGATGTCTGCCTGTTCATCCGCGTCCAGCTCGTTGAGTTTCTCCAGAAGCGTTAATG
TCTGGCTTCTGATAAAGCGGGCCATGTTAAGGGCGGTTTTTTCCTGTTTGGTCACTGATGCCTCCGTGTA
AGGGGGATTTCTGTTCATGGGGGTAATGATACCGATGAAACGAGAGAGGATGCTCACGATACGGGTTACT
GATGATGAACATGCCCGGTTACTGGAACGTTGTGAGGGTAAACAACTGGCGGTATGGATGCGGCGGGACC
AGAGAAAAATCACTCAGGGTCAATGCCAGCGCTTCGTTAATACAGATGTAGGTGTTCCACAGGGTAGCCA
GCAGCATCCTGCGATGCAGATCCGGAACATAATGGTGCAGGGCGCTGACTTCCGCGTTTCCAGACTTTAC
GAAACACGGAAACCGAAGACCATTCATGTTGTTGCTCAGGTCGCAGACGTTTTGCAGCAGCAGTCGCTTC
ACGTTCGCTCGCGTATCGGTGATTCATTCTGCTAACCAGTAAGGCAACCCCGCCAGCCTAGCCGGGTCCT
CAACGACAGGAGCACGATCATGCGCACCCGTGGGGCCGCCATGCCGGCGATAATGGCCTGCTTCTCGCCG
AAACGTTTGGTGGCGGGACCAGTGACGAAGGCTTGAGCGAGGGCGTGCAAGATTCCGAATACCGCAAGCG
ACAGGCCGATCATCGTCGCGCTCCAGCGAAAGCGGTCCTCGCCGAAAATGACCCAGAGCGCTGCCGGCAC
CTGTCCTACGAGTTGCATGATAAAGAAGACAGTCATAAGTGCGGCGACGATAGTCATGCCCCGCGCCCAC
CGGAAGGAGCTGACTGGGTTGAAGGCTCTCAAGGGCATCGGTCGAGATCCCGGTGCCTAATGAGTGAGCT
AACTTACATTAATTGCGTTGCGCTCACTGCCCGCTTTCCAGTCGGGAAACCTGTCGTGCCAGCTGCATTA
ATGAATCGGCCAACGCGCGGGGAGAGGCGGTTTGCGTATTGGGCGCCAGGGTGGTTTTTCTTTTCACCAG
TGAGACGGGCAACAGCTGATTGCCCTTCACCGCCTGGCCCTGAGAGAGTTGCAGCAAGCGGTCCACGCTG
GTTTGCCCCAGCAGGCGAAAATCCTGTTTGATGGTGGTTAACGGCGGGATATAACATGAGCTGTCTTCGG
TATCGTCGTATCCCACTACCGAGATGTCCGCACCAACGCGCAGCCCGGACTCGGTAATGGCGCGCATTGC
GCCCAGCGCCATCTGATCGTTGGCAACCAGCATCGCAGTGGGAACGATGCCCTCATTCAGCATTTGCATG
GTTTGTTGAAAACCGGACATGGCACTCCAGTCGCCTTCCCGTTCCGCTATCGGCTGAATTTGATTGCGAG
TGAGATATTTATGCCAGCCAGCCAGACGCAGACGCGCCGAGACAGAACTTAATGGGCCCGCTAACAGCGC
GATTTGCTGGTGACCCAATGCGACCAGATGCTCCACGCCCAGTCGCGTACCGTCTTCATGGGAGAAAATA
ATACTGTTGATGGGTGTCTGGTCAGAGACATCAAGAAATAACGCCGGAACATTAGTGCAGGCAGCTTCCA
CAGCAATGGCATCCTGGTCATCCAGCGGATAGTTAATGATCAGCCCACTGACGCGTTGCGCGAGAAGATT
GTGCACCGCCGCTTTACAGGCTTCGACGCCGCTTCGTTCTACCATCGACACCACCACGCTGGCACCCAGT
TGATCGGCGCGAGATTTAATCGCCGCGACAATTTGCGACGGCGCGTGCAGGGCCAGACTGGAGGTGGCAA
CGCCAATCAGCAACGACTGTTTGCCCGCCAGTTGTTGTGCCACGCGGTTGGGAATGTAATTCAGCTCCGC
CATCGCCGCTTCCACTTTTTCCCGCGTTTTCGCAGAAACGTGGCTGGCCTGGTTCACCACGCGGGAAACG
GTCTGATAAGAGACACCGGCATACTCTGCGACATCGTATAACGTTACTGGTTTCACATTCACCACCCTGA
ATTGACTCTCTTCCGGGCGCTATCATGCCATACCGCGAAAGGTTTTGCGCCATTCGATGGTGTCCGGGAT
CTCGACGCTCTCCCTTATGCGACTCCTGCATTAGGAAGCAGCCCAGTAGTAGGTTGAGGCCGTTGAGCAC
CGCCGCCGCAAGGAATGGTGCATGCAAGGAGATGGCGCCCAACAGTCCCCCGGCCACGGGGCCTGCCACC
ATACCCACGCCGAAACAAGCGCTCATGAGCCCGAAGTGGCGAGCCCGATCTTCCCCATCGGTGATGTCGG
CGATATAGGCGCCAGCAACCGCACCTGTGGCGCCGGTGATGCCGGCCACGATGCGTCCGGCGTAGAGGAT
CGAGATCGATCTCGATCCCGCGAAATTAATACGACTCACTATAGGGGAATTGTGAGCGGATAACAATTCC
CCTCTAGAAATAATTTTGTTTAACTTTAAGAAGGAGATATACATATGGGAAGTTCAGTAAAAATTATAAG
CAGGAAGAGCCTTGGTACACAGAACGTCTACGACATCGGTGTAGAGAAAGACCACAACTTCCTGCTGAAG
AACGGACTGGTGGCCAGCAATTGTTTTAATGGTGGCTCTGGCGGTTCCGGCGGCAGCCTGGCGGAAACCG
GTGGTGGGTCTGGCGGATCCGGCGGATCGGAAAACCTGTATTTCCAGAGCGGAGGCAGTGGTGGTAGCGG
CGGTTCGATGGTTAGCAAAGGCGAGGAACTGTTCACCGGTGTCGTGCCGATTCTGGTTGAGCTCGACGGC
GACGTTAACGGTCATAAGTTCAGCGTTCGTGGTGAGGGTGAGGGTGACGCAACCAATGGCAAGTTGACCC
TGAAGTTCATCTGCACCACTGGTAAACTGCCGGTTCCGTGGCCGACCTTGGTAACTACGCTGGGCTATGG
TGTAGCCTGCTTTGCCCGTTACCCGGATCACATGAAACAACATGATTTCTTTAAATCCGCTATGCCGGAA
GGTTACGTGCAAGAGCGCACCATTAGCTTTAAGGACGATGGTACGTATAAAACGCGTGCGGAAGTGAAAT
TCGAGGGCGACACCCTGGTCAACCGTATTGTTTTAAAGGGCATCGACTTCAAGGAGGACGGTAATATTTT
GGGTCATAAACTGGAGTACAATTTCAACAGCCACAAAGTTTATATTACGGCTGATAAACAAAAAAACGGC
ATCAAAGCCAACTTTAAAACCCGCCATAACGTCGAGGACGGCGGCGTGCAGTTGGCTGATCACTACCAGC
AAAACACCCCGATTGGCGACGGTCCGGTTTTGCTGCCGGACAATCATTATCTGAGCCATCAGAGCAAGCT
CTCCAAGGATCCGAATGAAAAGCGTGATCACATGGTGCTTAAGGAGCGTGTTACCGCAGCGGGTATCACG
CACGATATGGATGAATTGTACAAAGGCGGAAGCGGCGGATCCGGTGGCTCTCTCCCAGAAAGCGGCGGTG
GTTCTGGCGGCTCCGGCGGTAGCCGTGGTGTTCCACATATTGTGATGGTGGATGCGTATAAACGTTACAA
GGGTGGTAGTGGCGGTTCTGGTGGCTCGCACCACCATCACCACCACGGTGGTTCCGGCGGCTCTGGTGGT
TCAGCGGAGTATTGCCTGAGCTATGACACCGAAATCTTGACCGTTGAATACGGCTTCCTGCCGATTGGTA
AAATCGTGGAAGAGAGAATCGAATGTACCGTGTACACCGTTGATAAAAACGGCTTTGTCTACACTCAACC
GATAGCGCAGTGGCATAACCGTGGTGAGCAGGAGGTGTTTGAATACTGCTTAGAGGACGGTAGCATTATC
CGCGCGACCAAGGACCACAAGTTCATGACCACGGATGGTCAGATGCTGCCGATCGATGAGATCTTTGAAC
GCGGTCTGGATCTGAAGCAAGTTGACGGCCTGCCTGCAGCTAATGATGAGAACTATGCGCTGGCGGCATA
ACTCGAGCACCACCACCACCACCACTGAGATCCGGCTGCTAACAAAGCCCGAAAGGAAGCTGAGTTGGCT
GCTGCCACCGCTGAGCAATAACTAGCATAACCCCTTGGGGCCTCTAAACGGGTCTTGAGGGGTTTTTTGC
TGAAAGGAGGAACTATATCCGGAT
Features (pLannotate 1.2.2; 20 found; start..end, strand, type, name):
     12..467     +  rep_origin     f1 ori (sequence partly withheld): f1 bacteriophage origin of replication; arrow indicates direction of (+) strand synthesis
    494..551     +  promoter       AmpR promoter (fragment): bla
    560..1375    -  CDS            KanR: aminoglycoside phosphotransferase; aph(3')-Ia; confers resistance to kanamycin in bacteria or G418 (Geneticin®) in eukaryotes
   1497..2085    +  rep_origin     ori: high-copy-number ColE1/pMB1/pBR322/pUC origin of replication
   2271..2413    -  misc_feature   bom: basis of mobility region from pBR322
   2515..2706    -  CDS            rop: Rop protein, which maintains plasmids at low copy number; rop
   2723..3103    +  CDS            YPB1_ECOLX: Protein predicted: Swiss-Prot protein existence level 4. From Escherichia coli.
   3175..3466    -  CDS            TcR (fragment): tetracycline efflux protein; tet; confers resistance to tetracycline
   3481..3502    -  protein_bind   CAP binding site: CAP binding activates transcription in the presence of cAMP. E. coli catabolite activator protein
   3515..4597    -  CDS            lacI: lac repressor; lacI; The lac repressor binds to the lac operator to inhibit transcription in E. coli. This inhibition can be relieved by adding lactose or isopropyl-β-D-thiogalactopyranoside (IPTG).
   4598..4675    -  promoter       lacI promoter: lacI
   4683..4962    -  CDS            TcR (fragment): tetracycline efflux protein; tet; confers resistance to tetracycline
   4988..5006    +  promoter       T7 promoter: promoter for bacteriophage T7 RNA polymerase
   5007..5031    +  protein_bind   lac operator: The lac repressor binds to the lac operator to inhibit transcription in E. coli. This inhibition can be relieved by adding lactose or isopropyl-β-D-thiogalactopyranoside (IPTG). lac repressor encoded by lacI
   5046..5068    +  RBS            RBS: efficient ribosome binding site from bacteriophage T7 gene 10 (Olins and Rangwala, 1989)
   5319..6035    +  CDS            mClover1.5: mClover1.5 is a fluorescent protein published in 2016, derived from Aequorea victoria. It is reported to be a monomer.
   6225..6515    +  CDS            dnaE-N (fragment): DPO3A_SYNY3 - Experimental evidence at protein level: Swiss-Prot protein existence level 1. DNA polymerase III is a complex, multichain enzyme responsible for most of the replicative synthesis in bacteria. This DNA polymerase also exhibits 3' to 5' exonuclease activity. The alpha chain is the DNA polymerase (By similarity). From Synechocystis sp. (strain PCC 6803 / Kazusa).
   6579..6596    +  CDS            9xHis (fragment): 9xHis affinity tag
   6606..6655    +  CDS            SET1 (fragment): solubility-enhancement tag derived from T7 phage gene 10B
   6663..6710    +  terminator     T7 terminator: transcription terminator for bacteriophage T7 RNA polymerase
