[The description below was written by a language model from this plasmid's Addgene catalogue record and pLannotate feature annotations shown in this document.]
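Description:
mGreenLantern- S AND (A OR T)-SpyTag is a bacterial expression plasmid of 6,735 nt built on the pET 29b(+) backbone. It carries a kanamycin resistance gene (aph(3')-Ia), a ColE1/pMB1-type origin with the pBR322 bom region and rop gene, and an f1 phage origin. The catalogue lists it as high copy, although rop is normally associated with lower copy number. Expression follows the standard pET arrangement: a T7 promoter with an adjacent lac operator, the T7 gene 10 ribosome binding site, a T7 terminator and a plasmid-borne lacI gene. Transcription therefore depends on T7 RNA polymerase in the host and is induced with IPTG.

The synthetic open reading frame encodes a single multidomain polypeptide. According to the depositor's map, its order is CfaC split-intein fragment, eSrtA(2A9) sortase recognition site, TEV protease site, mGreenLantern, eSrtA(4S9) sortase site, SpyTag003, 6xHis tag, CfaN intein fragment and a terminal SsrA tag, with repeated GGS linkers between modules. Placing the C- and N-intein halves at opposite ends suggests that the protein is meant to splice on itself into a closed topology, consistent with the associated work on autonomously compiled molecular topology. In such a loop, the cargo would be freed from its SpyTag anchor only after cuts on both sides: 4S9 on one side, and either 2A9 or TEV on the other. This gives the stated S AND (A OR T) release logic for material-tethered protein.

The automated annotation labels mGreenLantern as the related mClover1.5 and CfaN as a dnaE-N intein fragment. It also detects a His tag fragment downstream of the intein, probably backbone-derived, and does not annotate the short recognition sites, SpyTag or SsrA.
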