Addgene plasmid #243779: mGreenLantern- S AND (A OR T)-SpyTag
Purpose: Expresses multifunctional construct enabling the AND(OR)-gated release of mGreenLantern from materials in response to sortase eSrtA(4S9) AND (sortase eSrtA(2A9) OR TEV) treatment. Contains a SpyTag for material tethering.
Depositing lab: Cole DeForest. Depositing organization: University of Washington. Publication: Boolean logic-gated protein presentation through autonomously compiled molecular topology. Gharios R, Ross ML, Li A, Kottantharayil SP, Hoye J, DeForest CA. Nat Chem Biol. 2025 Oct 9. doi: 10.1038/s41589-025-02037-5. PubMed 41068299.
Backbone
  Vector backbone: pET 29b (+)
  Vector type: Bacterial Expression
Growth in bacteria
  Bacterial resistance: Kanamycin, 50 μg/mL
  Growth temperature: 37°C
  Growth strain: DH5alpha
  Copy number: High Copy
Gene/Insert
  Gene/Insert name: mGreenLantern
  Species: Synthetic
  Tag / fusion protein: 6x His tag (C terminal on insert); SsrA (C terminal on insert)
  Cloning method: Restriction Enzyme; 5′ cloning site Unknown (unknown if destroyed)
Terms and licenses: Academic/Nonprofit Terms; Industry Terms: Not Available to Industry
Depositor comments: MGSS-CfaC-GGS(x3)-2A9c-GGS(x3)-TEVc-GGS(x3)-mGreenLantern-GGS(x3)-4S9c-GGS(x3)- SpyTag003-GGS(x3)-6xHis-GGS(x3)-CfaN-SsrA
How to cite: mGreenLantern- S AND (A OR T)-SpyTag was a gift from Cole DeForest (Addgene plasmid # 243779 ; http://n2t.net/addgene:243779 ; RRID:Addgene_243779)
